>Addgene plasmid #156560 | pD649-HAsp-TNFRSF14-Fc(DAPA)-AviTag-6xHis | addgene full sequence | sequence record 368534 | Addgene NGS Result
GCCTCTGCATAAATAAAAAAAATTAGTCAGCCATGGGGCGGAGAATGGGCGGAACTGGGCGGAGTTAGGG
GCGGGATGGGCGGAGTTAGGGGCGGGACTATGGTTGCTGACTAATTGAGATGCATGCTTTGCATACTTCT
GCCTGCTGGGGAGCCTGGGGACTTTCCACACCTGGTTGCTGACTAATTGAGATGCATGCTTTGCATACTT
CTGCCTGCTGGGGAGCCTGGGGACTTTCCACACCCTAACTGACACACATTCCACAGAATTAATTCGCGTT
AAATTTTTGTTAAATCAGCTCATTTTTTAACCAATAGGCCGAAATCGGCAAAATCCCTTATAAATCAAAA
GAATAGACCGAGATAGGGTTGAGTGTTGTGATGCAATTTCCTCATTTTATTAGGAAAGGACAGTGGGAGT
GGCACCTTCCAGGGTCAAGGAAGGCACGGGGGAGGGGCAAACAACAGATGGCTGGCAACTAGAAGGCACA
GTCGAGGCTGATTTTCTCTATCTATTTATTTTACTACTCAAGACTATCTTGCAAAGTAGAAGAACCCTGT
CTGCAGTATGACGACCGTGTATACCCGATTGGCTTACCGGGTAACGCGTTGTGCCAGTGACTACAGGCCG
GCCTTAGTGGTGATGGTGGTGGTGTTCATGCCACTCAATCTTCTGAGCCTCGAAAATATCATTAAGACCG
CTGCCGCCGGGGCTCAGGCTCAGGGACTTCTGGGTGTAGTGGTTGTGCAGGGCCTCGTGCATCACGCTGC
AGCTGAACACGTTGCCCTGCTGCCACCTGGACTTGTCCACGGTCAGCTTGCTGTACAGGAAGAAGCTGCC
GTCGCTGTCCAGCACTGGGGGGGTGGTCTTGTAGTTGTTCTCGGGCTGGCCGTTGCTCTCCCACTCCACG
GCGATATCGCTGGGGTAGAAGCCCTTCACCAGACAGGTCAGGGACACCTGGTTCTTGGTCATCTCCTCCC
GGCTGGGGGGCAGGGTGTACACCTGGGGCTCCCGTGGCTGGCCCTTGGCCTTGCTGATTGTCTTTTCGAT
TGGGGCAGCCAGGGCCTTGTTGGAGACTTTGCACTTGTATTCTTTGCCGTTCAGCCAGTCCTGGTGCAGC
ACGGTCAGCACGGACACCACCCTGTAGGTGCTGTTGTACTGCTCCTCTCTGGGCTTGGTCTTGGCGTTGT
GCACCTCCACGCCGTCCACGTACCAGTTGAACTTCACCTCTGGGTCCTCGTGGGACACGGCCACCACCAC
GCAGGTCACCTCGGGGGTCCTGCTGATCATCAGGGTGTCCTTGGGCTTGGGGGGGAACAGGAACACGGAA
GGCCCTCCCAGCAGTTCTGGAGCTGGGCAGGGGGGGCAGGTGTGGGTCTTGTCGCCGCCCGGCGCGCCAA
CCCAATGGCTGCTGCTTGTTCCGGCGCCAGCCTTTGTAACCAGCCAGCTACACTTGGTCTGGTGCTGGCA
CTCTTCCAGTGTGCCGTTGGGGCTGAATGTGCCTGGAGGGCAATTTTGACACAGGGTATCCTGGCTCTCG
GTGCCGCCTTTCTGCACTCTCTGTCCAGGGCTAGATGTGGCATAGGCTCTACAGGCGGCACAGTGATCGC
CATCCTGCACGATACAGAAGTGGCCAGGGCTACAGCCACACACGGCATTCTCGGTTCTGCTGCAGTTTCT
GCTGGCTCTCAGTCCCATGGCAGGATCACACATCTGGCACTGCAGGCACTTGCTCAGGCCGTTCAGGTGG
GCGATATATGTGCCAGGAGGACAAGGTTCACACACGGTGCCGGTCAGTTCTCCGCAGGCCTCTTTCACTC
TGTAGCCGGGAGAACACTTAGGGCAGCACTCGCTGCCGACAGGATACTCATCCTCTTTGCAGCTAGGCAA
GGCGGCCGCAGCGAACACCAGGCAGAAGATGTAGCTCAGGGCAATGATGGTCTTCATGGTGGCGCTAGCA
GGCGCGTTTTCGATAGAACCGAGGTGCAGTTGGACCTGGGAGTGGACACCTGTGGAGAGAAAGGCAAAGT
GGATGTTATTCTATAGTGTCACCTAAATCGTATGTGTATGATACATAAGGTTATGTATTAATTGTAGCCG
CGTTCTAACGAAGCCAAGGGGGTGGGCCTATAGACTCTATAGGCGGTACTTACGTCACTCTTGGCACGGG
GAATCCGCGTTCCAATGCACCGTTCCCGGCCGCGGAGGCTGGATCGGTCCCGGTGTCTTCTATGGAGGTC
AAAACAGCGTGGATGGCGTCTCCAGGCGATCTGACGGTTCACTAAACGAGCTCTGCTTATATAGACCTCC
CACCGTACACGCCTACCGCCCATTTGCGTCAATGGGGCGGAGTTGTTACGACATTTTGGAAAGTCCCGTT
GATTTTGGTGCCAAAACAAACTCCCATTGACGTCAATGGGGTGGAGACTTGGAAATCCCCGTGAGTCAAA
CCGCTATCCACGCCCATTGATGTACTGCCAAAACCGCATCACCATGGTAATAGCGATGACTAATACGTAG
ATGTACTGCCAAGTAGGAAAGTCCCATAAGGTCATGTACTGGGCATAATGCCAGGCGGGCCATTTACCGT
CATTGACGTCAATAGGGGGCGTACTTGGCATATGATACACTTGATGTACTGCCAAGTGGGCAGTTTACCG
TAAATACTCCACCCATTGACGTCAATGGAAAGTCCCTATTGGCGTTACTATGGGAACATACGTCATTATT
GACGTCAATGGGCGGGGGTCGTTGGGCGGTCAGCCAGGCGGGCCATTTACCGTAAGTTATGTAACGCGGA
ACTCCATATATGGGCTATGAACTAATGACCCCGTAATTGATTACTATTAATAACTAGTCAATAATCAATG
CCAACATGGCGGTCATATTGGACATGAGCCAATATAAATGTACATATTATGATATAGATACAACGTATGC
AATGGCCAATAGCCAATATTGATTTATGCTATATAACCAATGAATAATATGGCTAATGGCCAATATTGAG
TCAACGCCACTGTGCATGAAGCTCGTAATTGTTATCCGCTCACAATTAAGGGCGACACAAAATTTATTCT
AAATGATAATAAATACTGATAACATCTTATAGTTTGTATTATATTTTGTATTATCGTTGACATGTATAAT
TTTGATATCAAAAACTGATTTTCCCTTTATTATTTTCGAGATTTATTTTCTTAATTCTCTTTAACAAACT
AGAAATATTGTATATACAAAAAATCATAAATAATAGATGAATAGTTTAATTATAGGTGTTCATCAATCGA
AAAAGCAACGTATCTTATTTAAAGTGCGTTGCTTTTTTCTCATTTATAAGGTTAAATAATTCTCATATAT
CAAGCAAAGTGACAGGCGCCCTTAAATATTCTGACAAATGCTCTTTCCCTAAACTCCCCCCATAAAAAAA
CCCGCCGAAGCGGGTTTTTACGTTATTTGCGGATTAACGATTACTCGTTATCAGAACCGCCCAGGGGGCC
CGAGCTTAAGACTGGCCGTCGTTTTACAACACAGAAAGAGTTTGTAGAAACGCAAAAAGGCCATCCGTCA
GGGGCCTTCTGCTTAGTTTGATGCCTGGCAGTTCCCTACTCTCGCCTTCCGCTTCCTCGCTCACTGACTC
GCTGCGCTCGGTCGTTCGGCTGCGGCGAGCGGTATCAGCTCACTCAAAGGCGGTAATACGGTTATCCACA
GAATCAGGGGATAACGCAGGAAAGAACATGTGAGCAAAAGGCCAGCAAAAGGCCAGGAACCGTAAAAAGG
CCGCGTTGCTGGCGTTTTTCCATAGGCTCCGCCCCCCTGACGAGCATCACAAAAATCGACGCTCAAGTCA
GAGGTGGCGAAACCCGACAGGACTATAAAGATACCAGGCGTTTCCCCCTGGAAGCTCCCTCGTGCGCTCT
CCTGTTCCGACCCTGCCGCTTACCGGATACCTGTCCGCCTTTCTCCCTTCGGGAAGCGTGGCGCTTTCTC
ATAGCTCACGCTGTAGGTATCTCAGTTCGGTGTAGGTCGTTCGCTCCAAGCTGGGCTGTGTGCACGAACC
CCCCGTTCAGCCCGACCGCTGCGCCTTATCCGGTAACTATCGTCTTGAGTCCAACCCGGTAAGACACGAC
TTATCGCCACTGGCAGCAGCCACTGGTAACAGGATTAGCAGAGCGAGGTATGTAGGCGGTGCTACAGAGT
TCTTGAAGTGGTGGGCTAACTACGGCTACACTAGAAGAACAGTATTTGGTATCTGCGCTCTGCTGAAGCC
AGTTACCTTCGGAAAAAGAGTTGGTAGCTCTTGATCCGGCAAACAAACCACCGCTGGTAGCGGTGGTTTT
TTTGTTTGCAAGCAGCAGATTACGCGCAGAAAAAAAGGATCTCAAGAAGATCCTTTGATCTTTTCTACGG
GGTCTGACGCTCAGTGGAACGACGCGCGCGTAACTCACGTTAAGGGATTTTGGTCATGAGCAAGGGGTGT
TATGAGCCATATTCAGGTATAAATGGGCTCGCGATAATGTTCAGAATTGGTTAATTGGTTGTAACACTGA
CCCCTATTTGTTTATTTTTCTAAATACATTCAAATATGTATCCGCTCATGAGACAATAACCCTGATAAAT
GCTTCAATAATATTGAAAAAGGAAGAATATGAGTATTCAACATTTCCGTGTCGCCCTTATTCCCTTTTTT
GCGGCATTTTGCCTTCCTGTTTTTGCTCACCCAGAAACGCTGGTGAAAGTAAAAGATGCTGAAGATCAGT
TGGGTGCACGAGTGGGTTACATCGAACTGGATCTCAACAGCGGTAAGATCCTTGAGAGTTTTCGCCCCGA
AGAACGTTTTCCAATGATGAGCACTTTTAAAGTTCTGCTATGTGGCGCGGTATTATCCCGTATTGACGCC
GGGCAAGAGCAACTCGGTCGCCGCATACACTATTCTCAGAATGACTTGGTTGAGTACTCACCAGTCACAG
AAAAGCATCTTACGGATGGCATGACAGTAAGAGAATTATGCAGTGCTGCCATAACCATGAGTGATAACAC
TGCGGCCAACTTACTTCTGACAACGATCGGAGGACCGAAGGAGCTAACCGCTTTTTTGCACAACATGGGG
GATCATGTAACTCGCCTTGATCGTTGGGAACCGGAGCTGAATGAAGCCATACCAAACGACGAGCGTGACA
CCACGATGCCTGTAGCGATGGCAACAACGTTGCGCAAACTATTAACTGGCGAACTACTTACTCTAGCTTC
CCGGCAACAATTAATAGACTGGATGGAGGCGGATAAAGTTGCAGGACCACTTCTGCGCTCGGCCCTTCCG
GCTGGCTGGTTTATTGCTGATAAATCCGGAGCCGGTGAGCGTGGTTCTCGCGGTATCATCGCAGCGCTGG
GGCCAGATGGTAAGCCCTCCCGTATCGTAGTTATCTACACGACGGGGAGTCAGGCAACTATGGATGAACG
AAATAGACAGATCGCTGAGATAGGTGCCTCACTGATTAAGCATTGGTAATGACCATGATTACGCCAAGCT
CTAGCTAGAGGTCGACGGTATACAGACATGATAAGATACATTGATGAGTTTGGACAAACCACAACTAGAA
TGCAGTGAAAAAAATGCTTTATTTGTGAAATTTGTGATGCTATTGCTTTATTTGTAACCATTATAAGCTG
CAATAAACAAGTTGGGGTGGGCGAAGAACTCCAGCATGAGATCCCCGCGCTGGAGGATCATCCAGCCGGC
GTCCCGGAAAACGATTCCGAAGCCCAACCTTTCATAGAAGGCGGCGGTGGAATCGAAATCTCGTAGCACG
TGTCAGGCACCGGGCTTGCGGGTCATGCACCAGGTGCGCGGTCCTTCGGGCACCTCGACGTCGGCGGTGA
CGGTGAAGCCGAGCCGCTCGTAGAAGGGGAGGTTGCGGGGCGCGGATGTCTCCAGGAAGGCGGGCACCCC
GGCGCGCTCGGCCGCCTCCACTCCGGGGAGCACGACGGCGCTGCCCAGACCCTTGCCCTGGTGGTCGGGC
GAGACGCCGACGGTGGCCAGGAACCACGCGGGCTCCTTGGGCCGGTGCGGCGCCAGGAGGCCTTCCATCT
GTTGCTGCGCGGCCAGCCGGGAACCGCTCAACTCGGCCATGCGCGGGCCGATCTCGGCGAACACCGCCCC
CGCTTCGACGCTCTCCGGCGTGGTCCAGACCGCCACCGCGGCGCCGTCGTCCGCGACCCACACCTTGCCG
ATGTCGAGCCCGACGCGCGTGAGGAAGAGTTCTTGCAGCTCGGTGACCCGCTCGATGTGGCGGTCCGGAT
CGACGGTGTGGCGCGTGGCGGGGTAGTCGGCGAACGCGGCGGCGAGGGTGCGTACGGCCCTGGGGACGTC
GTCGCGGGTGGCGAGGCGCACCGTGGGCTTGTACTCGGTCATGGTTTAGTTCCTCACCTTGTCGTATTAT
ACTATGCCGATATACTATGCCGATGATTAATTGTCAACACGTGCTGATCAGATCCGAAAATGGATATACA
AGCTCCCGGGAGCTTTTTGCAAAAGCCTAGGCCTCCAAAAAAGCCTCCTCACTACTTCTGGAATAGCTCA
GAGGCAGAGGCGGCCTCG
Features (pLannotate 1.2.2; 21 found; start..end, strand, type, name):
    271..379     -  rep_origin     f1 ori (fragment): f1 bacteriophage origin of replication; arrow indicates direction of (+) strand synthesis
    380..491     -  polyA_signal   bGH poly(A) signal: bovine growth hormone polyadenylation signal
    706..1383    -  CDS            IGHG1 (fragment): IGHG1_HUMAN - Experimental evidence at protein level: Swiss-Prot protein existence level 1. Constant region of immunoglobulin heavy chains. Immunoglobulins, also known as antibodies, are membrane-bound or secreted glycoproteins produced by B lymphocytes. In the recognition phase of humoral immunity, the membrane-bound immunoglobulins serve as receptors which, upon binding of a specific antigen, trigger the clonal expansion and differentiation of B lymphocytes into immunoglobulins- secreting plasma cells. Secreted immunoglobulins mediate the effector phase of humoral immunity, which results in
   1399..1962    -  CDS            TNFRSF14 (fragment): TNR14_HUMAN - Also known as HVEA, HVEM From Homo sapiens (Human).
   1999..2036    -  CDS            IgH signal sequence (fragment): signal sequence from the mouse immunoglobulin heavy chain variable region
   2040..2058    -  promoter       SP6 promoter: promoter for bacteriophage SP6 RNA polymerase
   2110..2153    -  intron         CMV intron (fragment): modified intron A from human cytomegalovirus
   2289..2492    -  promoter       CMV promoter: human cytomegalovirus (CMV) immediate early promoter
   2493..2796    -  enhancer       CMV enhancer: human cytomegalovirus immediate early enhancer
   3039..3055    -  protein_bind   lac operator: The lac repressor binds to the lac operator to inhibit transcription in E. coli. This inhibition can be relieved by adding lactose or isopropyl-β-D-thiogalactopyranoside (IPTG). lac repressor encoded by lacI
   3511..3530    +  CDS            lacZα (fragment): LacZα fragment of β-galactosidase; lacZ fragment
   3555..3572    -  terminator     rrnB T2 terminator (fragment): transcription terminator T2 from the E. coli rrnB gene
   3797..4385    -  rep_origin     ori: high-copy-number ColE1/pMB1/pBR322/pUC origin of replication
   4496..4520    +  CDS            KanR (fragment): aminoglycoside phosphotransferase; aph(3')-Ia; confers resistance to kanamycin
   4550..4646    +  promoter       AmpR promoter (fragment): bla
   4649..5509    +  CDS            AmpR: β-lactamase; bla; confers resistance to ampicillin, carbenicillin, and related antibiotics
   5562..5683    -  polyA_signal   SV40 poly(A) signal: SV40 polyadenylation signal
   5678..5803    -  CDS            ble (fragment): BLE_KLEPN - Experimental evidence at protein level: Swiss-Prot protein existence level 1. Binding protein with a strong affinity to the bleomycin family of antibiotics. Binds to CL990; an antimitotic-antibiotic compound. From Klebsiella pneumoniae.
   5813..6412    -  CDS            PuroR (fragment): puromycin N-acetyltransferase; pac from Streptomyces; confers resistance to puromycin
   6431..6478    -  promoter       EM7 promoter: synthetic bacterial promoter&nbsp
   6526..257     -  promoter       SV40 promoter (across the origin): SV40 enhancer and early promoter
