[The description below was written by a language model from this plasmid's Addgene catalogue record and pLannotate feature annotations shown in this document.]
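Description:
pD649-HAsp-TNFRSF14-Fc(DAPA)-AviTag-6xHis is a mammalian expression plasmid built on the pD649 backbone for producing a secreted, soluble form of the extracellular domain of human TNFRSF14 (also known as HVEM or CD270). It is maintained in E. coli at high copy through a ColE1/pUC-type origin and selected with ampicillin via the β-lactamase gene. The sequenced record is about 6.6 kb.

The expression cassette is driven by the CMV immediate-early enhancer and promoter, followed by a fragment of CMV intron A and an SP6 promoter, which could also support in vitro transcription. The open reading frame begins with a secretion signal. The plasmid name calls it "HAsp", while the automated annotation matches it partially to a mouse immunoglobulin heavy chain signal sequence, so its exact identity is not settled by the record. The TNFRSF14 ectodomain, cloned between preserved NotI and AscI sites, is fused at its C terminus to a human IgG1 Fc carrying the D265A and P329A (DAPA) substitutions, which are generally used to reduce Fc effector binding. An AviTag for site-specific biotinylation and a 6xHis tag for affinity purification follow according to the catalogue, though the feature table does not annotate them. A bGH polyadenylation signal terminates the transcript.

A second cassette with SV40 and EM7 promoters, a near-complete puromycin N-acetyltransferase sequence (annotated as a fragment), a ble fragment and an SV40 poly(A) signal is also detected, suggesting possible puromycin selection in mammalian cells. The other partial hits (f1 ori, lacZα, KanR) appear to be backbone remnants. The depositor notes that some plasmids in this collection may carry an IS4-like transposase upstream of the CMV promoter, but none is annotated here. The plasmid belongs to a collection used to map interactions among human cell-surface proteins.
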