Addgene plasmid #156560: pD649-HAsp-TNFRSF14-Fc(DAPA)-AviTag-6xHis
Purpose: Mammalian expression of cell-surface protein extracellular domain fused to Fc(DAPA)-Avi-6xHis. Protein is secreted from cells.
Depositing lab: Chris Garcia. Depositing organization: Stanford University. Publication: A Human IgSF Cell-Surface Interactome Reveals a Complex Network of Protein-Protein Interactions. Wojtowicz WM, Vielmetter J, Fernandes RA, Siepe DH, Eastman CL, Chisholm GB, Cox S, Klock H, Anderson PW, Rue SM, Miller JJ, Glaser SM, Bragstad ML, Vance J, Lam AW, Lesley SA, Zinn K, Garcia KC. Cell. 2020 Aug 20;182(4):1027-1043.e17. doi: 10.1016/j.cell.2020.07.025. PubMed 32822567.
Backbone
  Vector backbone: pD649
  Backbone size w/o insert (bp): 6106
  Vector type: Mammalian Expression
Growth in bacteria
  Bacterial resistance: Ampicillin, 100 μg/mL
  Growth temperature: 37°C
  Growth strain: DH5alpha
  Copy number: High Copy
Gene/Insert
  Gene/Insert name: TNFRSF14 (alt name: TNR14)
  Species: H. sapiens (human)
  Insert size (bp): 492
  Mutation: Fc region of human IgG contains D265A and P329A mutations (DAPA)
  Entrez Gene: TNFRSF14 (a.k.a. ATAR, CD270, HVEA, HVEM, LIGHTR, TR2)
  Promoter: CMV/SP6
  Tag / fusion protein: Fc(DAPA)-AviTag-6xHis (C terminal on backbone)
  Cloning method: Restriction Enzyme; 5′ cloning site GCGGCCGC (not destroyed); 3′ cloning site GGCGCGCC (not destroyed)
  Sequencing primers: 5′ ATTTAGGTGACACTATAG; 3′ CACGTACCAGTTGAACTTCACC
Resource information
  A portion of this plasmid was derived from a plasmid made by: synthesis by ThermoFisher
Terms and licenses: Academic/Nonprofit Terms; Industry Terms: Not Available to Industry
Depositor comments: Some plasmids in this collection may have an IS4-like element ISVsa5 family transposase upstream of the CMV promoter.
How to cite: pD649-HAsp-TNFRSF14-Fc(DAPA)-AviTag-6xHis was a gift from Chris Garcia (Addgene plasmid # 156560 ; http://n2t.net/addgene:156560 ; RRID:Addgene_156560)
